Addgene plasmid #123126: pAAV-GFAP104-ChromeT-mCherry
Purpose: AAV-mediated expression of ChromeT-mCherry under the GFAP promoter.
Depositing lab: Edward Boyden. Depositing organization: Massachusetts Institute of Technology. Publication: Multidimensional screening yields channelrhodopsin variants having improved photocurrent and order-of-magnitude reductions in calcium and proton currents. Cho YK, Park D, Yang A, Chen F, Chuong AS, Klapoetke NC, Boyden ES. J Biol Chem. 2019 Jan 4. pii: RA118.006996. doi: 10.1074/jbc.RA118.006996. PubMed 30610117.
Backbone
  Vector backbone: pAAV-GFAP104
  Backbone manufacturer: stratagene
  Backbone size w/o insert (bp): 4915
  Total vector size (bp): 6571
  Vector type: Mammalian Expression, AAV
Growth in bacteria
  Bacterial resistance: Ampicillin, 100 μg/mL
  Growth temperature: 37°C
  Growth strain: NEB Stable
  Growth instructions: Can use DH5alpha at 37°C or Stbl3 at 30°C. Carbenicillin is preferred over ampicillin. In DH5alpha this plasmid may act more like a high copy plasmid, although in Stbl3 it may act more like a low copy plasmid.
  Copy number: High Copy
Gene/Insert
  Gene/Insert name: ChromeT-mCherry
  Insert size (bp): 1656
  Mutation: Channelrhodopsin-2 (ChR2) with mutations A71S/ E90A/H114G
  Promoter: GFAP104
  Tag / fusion protein: mCherry (C terminal on insert)
  Cloning method: Restriction Enzyme; 5′ cloning site BamHI (not destroyed); 3′ cloning site EcoRI (not destroyed)
  Sequencing primers: 5′ ggagagctctccccatag; 3′ cagcgtatccacatagcg
Terms and licenses: Academic/Nonprofit Terms; Industry Terms: Not Available to Industry
Depositor comments: The plasmid is fully sequenced in the coding sequence regions (opsin-fluorophore and important flanking regions). Multiple digestions were done to verify the vector structure. The construct and the virus were both tested in vitro.
How to cite: pAAV-GFAP104-ChromeT-mCherry was a gift from Edward Boyden (Addgene plasmid # 123126 ; http://n2t.net/addgene:123126 ; RRID:Addgene_123126)
