[The description below was written by a language model from this plasmid's Addgene catalogue record and pLannotate feature annotations shown in this document.]
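Description:
pAAV-GFAP104-ChromeT-mCherry is an adeno-associated virus transfer plasmid for mammalian expression, built on the pAAV-GFAP104 backbone. It is propagated in E. coli through a high-copy ColE1/pUC-type origin and selected with ampicillin or carbenicillin via the β-lactamase gene. An f1 phage origin is also present. The expression cassette lies between AAV2 inverted terminal repeats, which are the cis elements needed for replication and packaging of the cassette into AAV particles. The automated annotation finds a complete ITR downstream of the cassette but only short fragments of the upstream one. This may reflect the difficulty of sequencing and annotating these hairpin repeats rather than a real truncation. The sequenced record (6,545 nt) is also slightly shorter than the catalogued total size (6,571 bp).

The payload is ChromeT, a channelrhodopsin-2 variant carrying the A71S, E90A and H114G substitutions, fused at its C terminus to the red fluorescent protein mCherry so that expressing cells can be identified. The feature table labels the opsin as ChR2(H134R) by closest database match, but the catalogue entry defines the actual mutations. Expression is driven by the GFAP104 promoter. This promoter is not annotated as such in the table, and presumably lies in the largely unannotated region upstream of the opsin, where only small fragment matches to SV40 small t antigen and the EF-1α core promoter appear. Downstream, a WPRE enhances transcript stability and expression, and a human growth hormone polyadenylation signal terminates the message.

The associated publication describes screening for channelrhodopsin variants with improved photocurrent and strongly reduced calcium and proton currents. The construct is intended for AAV-mediated delivery of this light-gated channel for optogenetic stimulation of cells in which the GFAP promoter is active. The depositor notes that both the plasmid and the virus were tested in vitro.
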