Features (pLannotate 1.2.2; 16 found; start..end, strand, type, name):
     12..39      +  repeat_region  AAV2 ITR (fragment): inverted terminal repeat of adeno-associated virus serotype 2 inverted
     68..95      +  repeat_region  AAV2 ITR (fragment): inverted terminal repeat of adeno-associated virus serotype 2 inverted
    152..218     +  CDS            small t antigen (fragment): SV40 (simian virus 40) small t antigen
    244..297     +  promoter       EF-1α core promoter (fragment): core promoter for human elongation factor EF-1α
   1004..1930    +  CDS            ChR2(H134R): H134R mutant of an N-terminal fragment of channelrhodopsin-2 from the alga Chlamydomonas reinhardtii (Nagel et al., 2005) blue light-activated cation channel
   1946..2652    +  CDS            mCherry (fragment): monomeric derivative of DsRed fluorescent protein (Shaner et al., 2004) mammalian codon-optimized
   2678..3266    +  misc_feature   WPRE: woodchuck hepatitis virus posttranscriptional regulatory element
   3286..3762    +  polyA_signal   hGH poly(A) signal: human growth hormone polyadenylation signal
   3808..3948    +  repeat_region  AAV2 ITR: inverted terminal repeat of adeno-associated virus serotype 2 inverted
   3953..4004    -  misc_feature   bom (fragment): basis of mobility region from pBR322
   4023..4478    +  rep_origin     f1 ori (sequence partly withheld): f1 bacteriophage origin of replication; arrow indicates direction of (+) strand synthesis
   4479..4528    -  misc_feature   bom (fragment): basis of mobility region from pBR322
   4630..4665    -  CDS            rop (fragment): Rop protein, which maintains plasmids at low copy number; rop
   4760..4864    +  promoter       AmpR promoter: bla
   4865..5725    +  CDS            AmpR: β-lactamase; bla; confers resistance to ampicillin, carbenicillin, and related antibiotics
   5896..6484    +  rep_origin     ori: high-copy-number ColE1/pMB1/pBR322/pUC origin of replication
>Addgene plasmid #123126 | pAAV-GFAP104-ChromeT-mCherry | addgene full sequence | sequence record 242005 | Addgene NGS Result
CCTGCAGGCAGCTGCGCGCTCGCTCGCTCACTGAGGCCGCCCGGGCGTCGGGCGACCTTTGGTCGCCCGG
CCTCAGTGAGCGAGCGAGCGCGCAGAGAGGGAGTGGCCAACTCCATCACTAGGGGTTCCTGCGGCCGCAC
GCGTTGCAAAGATGGATAAAGTTTTAAACAGAGAGGAATCTTTGCAGCTAATGGACCTTCTAGGTCTTGA
AAGGAGTGGGAATTGGCTCCGGTGCCCGTCAGTGGGCAGAGCGCACATCGCCCACAGTCCCCGAGAAGTT
GGGGGGAGGGGTCGGCAGCGCTAGATCTAACATATCCTGGTGTGGAGTAGGGGACGCTGCTCTGACAGAG
GCTCGGGGGCCTGAGCTGGCTCTGTGAGCTGGGGAGGAGGCAGACAGCCAGGCCTTGTCTGCAAGCAGAC
CTGGCAGCATTGGGCTGGCCGCCCCCCAGGGCCTCCTCTTCATGCCCAGTGAATGACTCACCTTGGCACA
GACACAATGTTCGGGGTGGGCACAGTGCCTGCTTCCCGCCGCACCCCAGCCCCCCTCAAATGCCTTCCGA
GAAGCCCATTGAGCAGGGGGCTTGCATTGCACCCCAGCCTGACAGCCTGGCATCTTGGGATAAAAGCAGC
ACAGCCCCCTAGGGGCTGCCCTTGCTGTGTGGCGCCACCGGCGGTGGAGAACAAGGCTCTATTCAGCCTG
TGCCCAGGAAAGGGGATCAGGGGATGCCCAGGCATGGACAGTGGGTGGCAGGGGGGGAGAGGAGGGCTGT
CTGCTTCCCAGAAGTCCAAGGACACAAATGGGTGAGGGGAGAGCTCTCCCCATAGCTGGGCTGCGGCCCA
ACCCCACCCCCTCAGGCTATGCCAGGGGGTGTTGCCAGGGGCACCCGGGCATCGCCAGTCTAGCCCACTC
CTTCATAAAGCCCTCGCATCCCAGGAGCGAGCAGAGCCAGAGCAGGTTGGAGAGGAGACGCATCACCTCC
GCTGCTCGCGGGGATCCGCCACCATGGACTATGGCGGCGCTTTGTCTGCCGTCGGACGCGAACTTTTGTT
CGTTACTAATCCTGTGGTGGTGAACGGGTCCGTCCTGGTCCCTGAGGATCAATGTTACTGTGCCGGATGG
ATTGAATCTCGCGGCACGAACGGCGCTCAGACCGCGTCAAATGTCCTGCAGTGGCTTGCAGCAGGATTCA
GCATTTTGCTGCTGATGTTCTATTCTTACCAAACCTGGAAATCTACATGCGGCTGGGAGGAGATCTATGT
GTGCGCCATTGCAATGGTTAAGGTGATTCTCGAGTTCTTTTTTGAGTTTAAGAATCCCTCTATGCTCTAC
CTTGCCACAGGAGGTCGGGTGCAGTGGCTGCGCTATGCAGAGTGGCTGCTCACTTGTCCTGTCATCCTTA
TCCACCTGAGCAACCTCACCGGCCTGAGCAACGACTACAGCAGGAGAACCATGGGACTCCTTGTCTCAGA
CATCGGGACTATCGTGTGGGGGGCTACCAGCGCCATGGCAACCGGCTATGTTAAAGTCATCTTCTTTTGT
CTTGGATTGTGCTATGGCGCGAACACATTTTTTCACGCCGCCAAAGCATATATCGAGGGTTATCATACTG
TGCCAAAGGGTCGGTGCCGCCAGGTCGTGACCGGCATGGCATGGCTGTTTTTCGTGAGCTGGGGTATGTT
CCCAATTCTCTTCATTTTGGGGCCCGAAGGTTTTGGCGTCCTGAGCGTCTATGGCTCCACCGTAGGTCAC
ACGATTATTGATCTGATGAGTAAAAATTGTTGGGGGTTGTTGGGACACTACCTGCGCGTCCTGATCCACG
AGCACATATTGATTCACGGAGATATCCGCAAAACCACCAAACTGAACATCGGCGGAACGGAGATCGAGGT
CGAGACTCTCGTCGAAGACGAAGCCGAGGCCGGAGCCGTGCCAGCGGCACCGGTAGTGAGCAAGGGCGAG
GAGGATAACATGGCCATCATCAAGGAGTTCATGCGCTTCAAGGTGCACATGGAGGGCTCCGTGAACGGCC
ACGAGTTCGAGATCGAGGGCGAGGGCGAGGGCCGCCCCTACGAGGGCACCCAGACCGCCAAGCTGAAGGT
GACCAAGGGTGGCCCCCTGCCCTTCGCCTGGGACATCCTGTCCCCTCAGTTCATGTACGGCTCCAAGGCC
TACGTGAAGCACCCCGCCGACATCCCCGACTACTTGAAGCTGTCCTTCCCCGAGGGCTTCAAGTGGGAGC
GCGTGATGAACTTCGAGGACGGCGGCGTGGTGACCGTGACCCAGGACTCCTCCCTGCAGGACGGCGAGTT
CATCTACAAGGTGAAGCTGCGCGGCACCAACTTCCCCTCCGACGGCCCCGTAATGCAGAAGAAGACCATG
GGCTGGGAGGCCTCCTCCGAGCGGATGTACCCCGAGGACGGCGCCCTGAAGGGCGAGATCAAGCAGAGGC
TGAAGCTGAAGGACGGCGGCCACTACGACGCTGAGGTCAAGACCACCTACAAGGCCAAGAAGCCCGTGCA
GCTGCCCGGCGCCTACAACGTCAACATCAAGTTGGACATCACCTCCCACAACGAGGACTACACCATCGTG
GAACAGTACGAACGCGCCGAGGGCCGCCACTCCACCGGCGGCATGGACGAGCTGTACAAGTAAGAATTCT
GTACAAAGCTTATCGATAATCAACCTCTGGATTACAAAATTTGTGAAAGATTGACTGGTATTCTTAACTA
TGTTGCTCCTTTTACGCTATGTGGATACGCTGCTTTAATGCCTTTGTATCATGCTATTGCTTCCCGTATG
GCTTTCATTTTCTCCTCCTTGTATAAATCCTGGTTGCTGTCTCTTTATGAGGAGTTGTGGCCCGTTGTCA
GGCAACGTGGCGTGGTGTGCACTGTGTTTGCTGACGCAACCCCCACTGGTTGGGGCATTGCCACCACCTG
TCAGCTCCTTTCCGGGACTTTCGCTTTCCCCCTCCCTATTGCCACGGCGGAACTCATCGCCGCCTGCCTT
GCCCGCTGCTGGACAGGGGCTCGGCTGTTGGGCACTGACAATTCCGTGGTGTTGTCGGGGAAATCATCGT
CCTTTCCTTGGCTGCTCGCCTATGTTGCCACCTGGATTCTGCGCGGGACGTCCTTCTGCTACGTCCCTTC
GGCCCTCAATCCAGCGGACCTTCCTTCCCGCGGCCTGCTGCCGGCTCTGCGGCCTCTTCCGCGTCTTCGC
CTTCGCCCTCAGACGAGTCGGATCTCCCTTTGGGCCGCCTCCCCGCATCGATACCGGCTCGAGACGGGTG
GCATCCCTGTGACCCCTCCCCAGTGCCTCTCCTGGCCCTGGAAGTTGCCACTCCAGTGCCCACCAGCCTT
GTCCTAATAAAATTAAGTTGCATCATTTTGTCTGACTAGGTGTCCTTCTATAATATTATGGGGTGGAGGG
GGGTGGTATGGAGCAAGGGGCAAGTTGGGAAGACAACCTGTAGGGCCTGCGGGGTCTATTGGGAACCAAG
CTGGAGTGCAGTGGCACAATCTTGGCTCACTGCAATCTCCGCCTCCTGGGTTCAAGCGATTCTCCTGCCT
CAGCCTCCCGAGTTGTTGGGATTCCAGGCATGCATGACCAGGCTCAGCTAATTTTTGTTTTTTTGGTAGA
GACGGGGTTTCACCATATTGGCCAGGCTGGTCTCCAACTCCTAATCTCAGGTGATCTACCCACCTTGGCC
TCCCAAATTGCTGGGATTACAGGCGTGAACCACTGCTCCCTTCCCTGTCCTTCTCGAGCTGATTTTGTAG
GTAACCACGTGCGGACCGAGCGGCCGCAGGAACCCCTAGTGATGGAGTTGGCCACTCCCTCTCTGCGCGC
TCGCTCGCTCACTGAGGCCGGGCGACCAAAGGTCGCCCGACGCCCGGGCTTTGCCCGGGCGGCCTCAGTG
AGCGAGCGAGCGCGCAGCTGCCTGCAGGGGCGCCTGATGCGGTATTTTCTCCTTACGCATCTGTGCGGTA
TTTCACACCGCATA
[95 nt withheld, positions 4005-4099]
T
[46 nt withheld, positions 4101-4146]
C
[141 nt withheld, positions 4148-4288]
CCTTTGACGTTGGAGTCCACGTTCTTT
[37 nt withheld, positions 4316-4352]
ACTCTATCTCGGGCTATTCTTTTGATTTATAAGGGATTTTGCCGATTTCGGTCTATTGGTTAAAAAATGA
GCTGATTTAACAAAAATTTAACGCGAATTTTAACAAAATATTAACGTTTACAATTTTATGGTGCACTCTC
AGTACAATCTGCTCTGATGCCGCATAGTTAAGCCAGCCCCGACACCCGCCAACACCCGCTGACGCGCCCT
GACGGGCTTGTCTGCTCCCGGCATCCGCTTACAGACAAGCTGTGACCGTCTCCGGGAGCTGCATGTGTCA
GAGGTTTTCACCGTCATCACCGAAACGCGCGAGACGAAAGGGCCTCGTGATACGCCTATTTTTATAGGTT
AATGTCATGATAATAATGGTTTCTTAGACGTCAGGTGGCACTTTTCGGGGAAATGTGCGCGGAACCCCTA
TTTGTTTATTTTTCTAAATACATTCAAATATGTATCCGCTCATGAGACAATAACCCTGATAAATGCTTCA
ATAATATTGAAAAAGGAAGAGTATGAGTATTCAACATTTCCGTGTCGCCCTTATTCCCTTTTTTGCGGCA
TTTTGCCTTCCTGTTTTTGCTCACCCAGAAACGCTGGTGAAAGTAAAAGATGCTGAAGATCAGTTGGGTG
CACGAGTGGGTTACATCGAACTGGATCTCAACAGCGGTAAGATCCTTGAGAGTTTTCGCCCCGAAGAACG
TTTTCCAATGATGAGCACTTTTAAAGTTCTGCTATGTGGCGCGGTATTATCCCGTATTGACGCCGGGCAA
GAGCAACTCGGTCGCCGCATACACTATTCTCAGAATGACTTGGTTGAGTACTCACCAGTCACAGAAAAGC
ATCTTACGGATGGCATGACAGTAAGAGAATTATGCAGTGCTGCCATAACCATGAGTGATAACACTGCGGC
CAACTTACTTCTGACAACGATCGGAGGACCGAAGGAGCTAACCGCTTTTTTGCACAACATGGGGGATCAT
GTAACTCGCCTTGATCGTTGGGAACCGGAGCTGAATGAAGCCATACCAAACGACGAGCGTGACACCACGA
TGCCTGTAGCAATGGCAACAACGTTGCGCAAACTATTAACTGGCGAACTACTTACTCTAGCTTCCCGGCA
ACAATTAATAGACTGGATGGAGGCGGATAAAGTTGCAGGACCACTTCTGCGCTCGGCCCTTCCGGCTGGC
TGGTTTATTGCTGATAAATCTGGAGCCGGTGAGCGTGGGTCTCGCGGTATCATTGCAGCACTGGGGCCAG
ATGGTAAGCCCTCCCGTATCGTAGTTATCTACACGACGGGGAGTCAGGCAACTATGGATGAACGAAATAG
ACAGATCGCTGAGATAGGTGCCTCACTGATTAAGCATTGGTAACTGTCAGACCAAGTTTACTCATATATA
CTTTAGATTGATTTAAAACTTCATTTTTAATTTAAAAGGATCTAGGTGAAGATCCTTTTTGATAATCTCA
TGACCAAAATCCCTTAACGTGAGTTTTCGTTCCACTGAGCGTCAGACCCCGTAGAAAAGATCAAAGGATC
TTCTTGAGATCCTTTTTTTCTGCGCGTAATCTGCTGCTTGCAAACAAAAAAACCACCGCTACCAGCGGTG
GTTTGTTTGCCGGATCAAGAGCTACCAACTCTTTTTCCGAAGGTAACTGGCTTCAGCAGAGCGCAGATAC
CAAATACTGTTCTTCTAGTGTAGCCGTAGTTAGGCCACCACTTCAAGAACTCTGTAGCACCGCCTACATA
CCTCGCTCTGCTAATCCTGTTACCAGTGGCTGCTGCCAGTGGCGATAAGTCGTGTCTTACCGGGTTGGAC
TCAAGACGATAGTTACCGGATAAGGCGCAGCGGTCGGGCTGAACGGGGGGTTCGTGCACACAGCCCAGCT
TGGAGCGAACGACCTACACCGAACTGAGATACCTACAGCGTGAGCTATGAGAAAGCGCCACGCTTCCCGA
AGGGAGAAAGGCGGACAGGTATCCGGTAAGCGGCAGGGTCGGAACAGGAGAGCGCACGAGGGAGCTTCCA
GGGGGAAACGCCTGGTATCTTTATAGTCCTGTCGGGTTTCGCCACCTCTGACTTGAGCGTCGATTTTTGT
GATGCTCGTCAGGGGGGCGGAGCCTATGGAAAAACGCCAGCAACGCGGCCTTTTTACGGTTCCTGGCCTT
TTGCTGGCCTTTTGCTCACATGT
